LOCUS       Exported 4232 bp ds-DNA circular SYN 13-MAY-2021
DEFINITION  synthetic circular DNA
ACCESSION   .
VERSION     .
KEYWORDS    pUC-UAS1B13-Leum
SOURCE      synthetic DNA construct
  ORGANISM  synthetic DNA construct
REFERENCE   1 (bases 1 to 4232)
  AUTHORS   Blazeck J, Liu L, Redden H, Alper H
  TITLE     Tuning gene expression in Yarrowia lipolytica by a hybrid promoter
            approach.
  JOURNAL   Appl Environ Microbiol. 2011 Nov;77(22):7905-14. doi:
            10.1128/AEM.05763-11. Epub 2011 Sep 16.
  PUBMED    21926196
REFERENCE   2 (bases 1 to 4232)
  AUTHORS   .
  TITLE     Direct Submission
  JOURNAL   Exported May 13, 2021 from SnapGene Server 1.1.58
            http://www.snapgene.com
FEATURES             Location/Qualifiers
     source          1..4232
                     /organism="synthetic DNA construct"
                     /mol_type="other DNA"
     primer_bind     complement(29..51)
                     /label=pGEX 3'
                     /note="pGEX vectors, reverse primer"
     primer_bind     151..170
                     /label=pRS-marker
                     /note="pRS vectors, use to sequence yeast selectable
                     marker"
     primer_bind     364..386
                     /label=M13/pUC Forward
                     /note="In lacZ gene"
     primer_bind     378..395
                     /label=M13 Forward
                     /note="In lacZ gene. Also called M13-F20 or M13 (-21)
                     Forward"
     primer_bind     379..395
                     /label=M13 fwd
                     /note="common sequencing primer, one of multiple similar
                     variants"
     primer_bind     complement(2011..2027)
                     /label=M13 rev
                     /note="common sequencing primer, one of multiple similar
                     variants"
     primer_bind     complement(2011..2027)
                     /label=M13 Reverse
                     /note="In lacZ gene. Also called M13-rev"
     primer_bind     complement(2024..2046)
                     /label=M13/pUC Reverse
                     /note="In lacZ gene"
     protein_bind    2035..2051
                     /label=lac operator
                     /bound_moiety="lac repressor encoded by lacI"
                     /note="The lac repressor binds to the lac operator to
                     inhibit transcription in E. coli. This inhibition can be
                     relieved by adding lactose or
                     isopropyl-beta-D-thiogalactopyranoside (IPTG)."
     promoter        complement(2059..2089)
                     /label=lac promoter
                     /note="promoter for the E. coli lac operon"
     protein_bind    2104..2125
                     /label=CAP binding site
                     /bound_moiety="E. coli catabolite activator protein"
                     /note="CAP binding activates transcription in the presence
                     of cAMP."
     primer_bind     complement(2242..2259)
                     /label=L4440
                     /note="L4440 vector, forward primer"
     rep_origin      complement(2413..3001)
                     /direction=LEFT
                     /label=ori
                     /note="high-copy-number ColE1/pMB1/pBR322/pUC origin of
                     replication"
     primer_bind     complement(2493..2512)
                     /label=pBR322ori-F
                     /note="pBR322 origin, forward primer"
     CDS             complement(3172..4032)
                     /codon_start=1
                     /gene="bla"
                     /product="beta-lactamase"
                     /label=AmpR
                     /note="confers resistance to ampicillin, carbenicillin, and
                     related antibiotics"
                     /translation="MSIQHFRVALIPFFAAFCLPVFAHPETLVKVKDAEDQLGARVGYI
                     ELDLNSGKILESFRPEERFPMMSTFKVLLCGAVLSRIDAGQEQLGRRIHYSQNDLVEYS
                     PVTEKHLTDGMTVRELCSAAITMSDNTAANLLLTTIGGPKELTAFLHNMGDHVTRLDRW
                     EPELNEAIPNDERDTTMPVAMATTLRKLLTGELLTLASRQQLIDWMEADKVAGPLLRSA
                     LPAGWFIADKSGAGERGSRGIIAALGPDGKPSRIVVIYTTGSQATMDERNRQIAEIGAS
                     LIKHW"
     primer_bind     3795..3814
                     /label=Amp-R
                     /note="Ampicillin resistance gene, reverse primer"
     promoter        complement(4033..4137)
                     /gene="bla"
                     /label=AmpR promoter
     primer_bind     4205..4223
                     /label=pBRforEco
                     /note="pBR322 vectors, upsteam of EcoRI site, forward
                     primer"
ORIGIN
        1 tcgcgcgttt cggtgatgac ggtgaaaacc tctgacacat gcagctcccg gagacggtca
       61 cagcttgtct gtaagcggat gccgggagca gacaagcccg tcagggcgcg tcagcgggtg
      121 ttggcgggtg tcggggctgg cttaactatg cggcatcaga gcagattgta ctgagagtgc
      181 accatatgcg gtgtgaaata ccgcacagat gcgtaaggag aaaataccgc atcaggcgcc
      241 attcgccatt caggctgcgc aactgttggg aagggcgatc ggtgcgggcc tcttcgctat
      301 tacgccagct ggcgaaaggg ggatgtgctg caaggcgatt aagttgggta acgccagggt
      361 tttcccagtc acgacgttgt aaaacgacgg ccagtttcga actgcagttg aattcctgag
      421 gtgtctcaca agtgccgtgc agtcccgccc ccacttgctt ctctttgtgt gtagtgtacg
      481 tacattatcg agaccgttgt tcccgcccac ctcgatccgg tctagactga ggtgtctcac
      541 aagtgccgtg cagtcccgcc cccacttgct tctctttgtg tgtagtgtac gtacattatc
      601 gagaccgttg ttcccgccca cctcgatccg gggatccctg aggtgtctca caagtgccgt
      661 gcagtcccgc ccccacttgc ttctctttgt gtgtagtgta cgtacattat cgagaccgtt
      721 gttcccgccc acctcgatcc gggtcgacct gaggtgtctc acaagtgccg tgcagtcccg
      781 cccccacttg cttctctttg tgtgtagtgt acgtacatta tcgagaccgt tgttcccgcc
      841 cacctcgatc cgggagctcc tgaggtgtct cacaagtgcc gtgcagtccc gcccccactt
      901 gcttctcttt gtgtgtagtg tacgtacatt atcgagaccg ttgttcccgc ccacctcgat
      961 ccggtctaga ctgaggtgtc tcacaagtgc cgtgcagtcc cgcccccact tgcttctctt
     1021 tgtgtgtagt gtacgtacat tatcgagacc gttgttcccg cccacctcga tccggggatc
     1081 cctgaggtgt ctcacaagtg ccgtgcagtc ccgcccccac ttgcttctct ttgtgtgtag
     1141 tgtacgtaca ttatcgagac cgttgttccc gcccacctcg atccgggtcg acctgaggtg
     1201 tctcacaagt gccgtgcagt cccgccccca cttgcttctc tttgtgtgta gtgtacgtac
     1261 attatcgaga ccgttgttcc cgcccacctc gatccgggca tgcggtaccc gaattcctga
     1321 ggtgtctcac aagtgccgtg cagtcccgcc cccacttgct tctctttgtg tgtagtgtac
     1381 gtacattatc gagaccgttg ttcccgccca cctcgatccg gtctagactg aggtgtctca
     1441 caagtgccgt gcagtcccgc ccccacttgc ttctctttgt gtgtagtgta cgtacattat
     1501 cgagaccgtt gttcccgccc acctcgatcc ggggatccct gaggtgtctc acaagtgccg
     1561 tgcagtcccg cccccacttg cttctctttg tgtgtagtgt acgtacatta tcgagaccgt
     1621 tgttcccgcc cacctcgatc cgggtcgacc tgaggtgtct cacaagtgcc gtgcagtccc
     1681 gcccccactt gcttctcttt gtgtgtagtg tacgtacatt atcgagaccg ttgttcccgc
     1741 ccacctcgat ccgggagctc ctgaggtgtc tcacaagtgc cgtgcagtcc cgcccccact
     1801 tgcttctctt tgtgtgtagt gtacgtacat tatcgagacc gttgttcccg cccacctcga
     1861 tccgggcatg cactgatcac gggcaaaagt gcgtatatat acaagagcgt ttgccagcca
     1921 cagattttca ctccacacac cacatcacac atacaaccac acacatccac aatggaaccc
     1981 gaaactaaaa gcttcaggcg cgccatcatg gtcatagctg tttcctgtgt gaaattgtta
     2041 tccgctcaca attccacaca acatacgagc cggaagcata aagtgtaaag cctggggtgc
     2101 ctaatgagtg agctaactca cattaattgc gttgcgctca ctgcccgctt tccagtcggg
     2161 aaacctgtcg tgccagctgc attaatgaat cggccaacgc gcggggagag gcggtttgcg
     2221 tattgggcgc tcttccgctt cctcgctcac tgactcgctg cgctcggtcg ttcggctgcg
     2281 gcgagcggta tcagctcact caaaggcggt aatacggtta tccacagaat caggggataa
     2341 cgcaggaaag aacatgtgag caaaaggcca gcaaaaggcc aggaaccgta aaaaggccgc
     2401 gttgctggcg tttttccata ggctccgccc ccctgacgag catcacaaaa atcgacgctc
     2461 aagtcagagg tggcgaaacc cgacaggact ataaagatac caggcgtttc cccctggaag
     2521 ctccctcgtg cgctctcctg ttccgaccct gccgcttacc ggatacctgt ccgcctttct
     2581 cccttcggga agcgtggcgc tttctcatag ctcacgctgt aggtatctca gttcggtgta
     2641 ggtcgttcgc tccaagctgg gctgtgtgca cgaacccccc gttcagcccg accgctgcgc
     2701 cttatccggt aactatcgtc ttgagtccaa cccggtaaga cacgacttat cgccactggc
     2761 agcagccact ggtaacagga ttagcagagc gaggtatgta ggcggtgcta cagagttctt
     2821 gaagtggtgg cctaactacg gctacactag aaggacagta tttggtatct gcgctctgct
     2881 gaagccagtt accttcggaa aaagagttgg tagctcttga tccggcaaac aaaccaccgc
     2941 tggtagcggt ggtttttttg tttgcaagca gcagattacg cgcagaaaaa aaggatctca
     3001 agaagatcct ttgatctttt ctacggggtc tgacgctcag tggaacgaaa actcacgtta
     3061 agggattttg gtcatgagat tatcaaaaag gatcttcacc tagatccttt taaattaaaa
     3121 atgaagtttt aaatcaatct aaagtatata tgagtaaact tggtctgaca gttaccaatg
     3181 cttaatcagt gaggcaccta tctcagcgat ctgtctattt cgttcatcca tagttgcctg
     3241 actccccgtc gtgtagataa ctacgatacg ggagggctta ccatctggcc ccagtgctgc
     3301 aatgataccg cgagacccac gctcaccggc tccagattta tcagcaataa accagccagc
     3361 cggaagggcc gagcgcagaa gtggtcctgc aactttatcc gcctccatcc agtctattaa
     3421 ttgttgccgg gaagctagag taagtagttc gccagttaat agtttgcgca acgttgttgc
     3481 cattgctaca ggcatcgtgg tgtcacgctc gtcgtttggt atggcttcat tcagctccgg
     3541 ttcccaacga tcaaggcgag ttacatgatc ccccatgttg tgcaaaaaag cggttagctc
     3601 cttcggtcct ccgatcgttg tcagaagtaa gttggccgca gtgttatcac tcatggttat
     3661 ggcagcactg cataattctc ttactgtcat gccatccgta agatgctttt ctgtgactgg
     3721 tgagtactca accaagtcat tctgagaata gtgtatgcgg cgaccgagtt gctcttgccc
     3781 ggcgtcaata cgggataata ccgcgccaca tagcagaact ttaaaagtgc tcatcattgg
     3841 aaaacgttct tcggggcgaa aactctcaag gatcttaccg ctgttgagat ccagttcgat
     3901 gtaacccact cgtgcaccca actgatcttc agcatctttt actttcacca gcgtttctgg
     3961 gtgagcaaaa acaggaaggc aaaatgccgc aaaaaaggga ataagggcga cacggaaatg
     4021 ttgaatactc atactcttcc tttttcaata ttattgaagc atttatcagg gttattgtct
     4081 catgagcgga tacatatttg aatgtattta gaaaaataaa caaatagggg ttccgcgcac
     4141 atttccccga aaagtgccac ctgacgtcta agaaaccatt attatcatga cattaaccta
     4201 taaaaatagg cgtatcacga ggccctttcg tc
//
