[The description below was written by a language model from this plasmid's Addgene catalogue record and the feature table of its GenBank file.]
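Description:
pUC-UAS1B13-Leum is a 4.2 kb pUC19-based cloning plasmid that serves as an E. coli storage and source vector for a synthetic hybrid promoter designed for the oleaginous yeast Yarrowia lipolytica. The backbone is unmodified pUC19, with the high-copy ColE1/pMB1-type origin of replication and the bla (AmpR) gene under its own promoter for ampicillin selection. The remnants of the lacZα region are also present: the lac promoter, lac operator, CAP binding site and the M13 forward and reverse primer sites. No yeast origin, centromere, integration element or yeast selectable marker is annotated. As recorded, the plasmid therefore appears to be maintained only in bacteria and not to be a Yarrowia expression vector in its own right.

The payload is the roughly 1.6 kb UAS1B13-Leum promoter, inserted between BstBI and AscI sites that are both preserved, so the element can be excised and moved into other vectors. The feature table does not annotate the insert itself, but it lies in the unannotated interval between the flanking M13 primer sites, which can be used to sequence it. The name, together with the associated publication on a hybrid promoter approach, suggests tandem copies of the UAS1B upstream activating sequence (the "13" presumably giving the copy number) fused to a minimal leucine-gene core promoter. The record does not spell out this architecture. No reporter or coding sequence is listed downstream of the promoter. The construct is best regarded as a synthetic-biology part, one member of a series of hybrid promoters for tuning gene expression levels in Y. lipolytica.
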