Addgene plasmid #44321: pUC-UAS1B13-Leum
Depositing lab: Hal Alper. Depositing organization: University of Texas at Austin. Publication: Tuning gene expression in Yarrowia lipolytica by a hybrid promoter approach. Blazeck J, Liu L, Redden H, Alper H. Appl Environ Microbiol. 2011 Nov;77(22):7905-14. doi: 10.1128/AEM.05763-11. Epub 2011 Sep 16. PubMed 21926196.
Backbone
  Vector backbone: pUC19
  Backbone size w/o insert (bp): 2623
  Total vector size (bp): 4232
  Modifications to backbone: None
  Vector type: Bacterial Expression, Synthetic Biology
Growth in bacteria
  Bacterial resistance: Ampicillin, 100 μg/mL
  Growth temperature: 37°C
  Growth strain: DH10B
  Copy number: High Copy
Gene/Insert
  Gene/Insert name: UAS1B13-Leum promoter
  Species: Yarrowia lipolytica
  Insert size (bp): 1609
  Mutation: N/A
  Promoter: UAS1B13-Leum
  Cloning method: Restriction Enzyme; 5′ cloning site BstBI (not destroyed); 3′ cloning site AscI (not destroyed)
  Sequencing primers: 5′ m13_forward20_primer; 3′ m13_reverse_primer
Terms and licenses: Academic/Nonprofit Terms; Industry Terms: Not Available to Industry
How to cite: pUC-UAS1B13-Leum was a gift from Hal Alper (Addgene plasmid # 44321 ; http://n2t.net/addgene:44321 ; RRID:Addgene_44321)
