>Addgene plasmid #44321 | pUC-UAS1B13-Leum | addgene partial sequence | sequence record 62664 | M13_pUC_rev
AGCTTTTAGTTTCGGGTTCCATTGTGGATGTGTGTGGTTGTATGTGTGATGTGGTGTGTGGAGTGAAAAT
CTGTGGCTGGCAAACGCTCTTGTATATATACGCACTTTTGCCCGTGATCAGTGCATGCCCGGATCGAGGT
GGGCGGGAACAACGGTCTCGATAATGTACGTACACTACACACAAAGAGAAGCAAGTGGGGGCGGGACTGC
ACGGCACTTGTGAGACACCTCAGGAGCTCCCGGATCGAGGTGGGCGGGAACAACGGTCTCGATAATGTAC
GTACACTACACACAAAGAGAAGCAAGTGGGGGCGGGACTGCACGGCACTTGTGAGACACCTCAGGTCGAC
CCGGATCGAGGTGGGCGGGAACAACGGTCTCGATAATGTACGTACACTACACACAAAGAGAAGCAAGTGG
GGGCGGGACTGCACGGCACTTGTGAGACACCTCAGGGATCCCCGGATCGAGGTGGGCGGGAACAACGGTC
TCGATAATGTACGTACACTACACACAAAGAGAAGCAAGTGGGGGCGGGACTGCACGGCACTTGTGAGACA
CCTCAGTCTAGACCGGATCGAGGTGGGCGGGAACAACGGTCTCGATAATGTACGTACACTACACACAAAG
AGAAGCAAGTGGGGGCGGGACTGCACGGCACTTGTGAGACACCTCAGGAATTCGGGTACCGCATGCCCGG
ATCGAGGTGGGCGGGAACAACGGTCTCGATAATGTACGTACACTACACA
